Addgene plasmid #98038: pRVdGL-1Cre
Purpose: Second-generation rabies viral vector genome
Depositing lab: Ian Wickersham. Depositing organization: Massachusetts Institute of Technology. Publication: Nontoxic, double-deletion-mutant rabies viral vectors for retrograde targeting of projection neurons. Chatterjee S, Sullivan HA, MacLennan BJ, Xu R, Hou Y, Lavin TK, Lea NE, Michalski JE, Babcock KR, Dietrich S, Matthews GA, Beyeler A, Calhoon GG, Glober G, Whitesell JD, Yao S, Cetin A, Harris JA, Zeng H, Tye KM, Reid RC, Wickersham IR. Nat Neurosci. 2018 Apr;21(4):638-646. doi: 10.1038/s41593-018-0091-7. Epub 2018 Mar 5. PubMed 29507411.
Backbone
  Vector backbone: cSPBN (pSAD)
  Backbone manufacturer: Karl-Klaus Conzelmann & Matthias Schnell
  Vector type: Mammalian Expression
Growth in bacteria
  Bacterial resistance: Ampicillin, 100 μg/mL
  Growth temperature: 37°C
  Growth strain: DH5alpha
  Copy number: High Copy
Gene/Insert
  Gene/Insert name: mCre
  Species: Synthetic
  Insert size (bp): 1056
  Promoter: CMV
  Cloning method: Gibson Cloning
  Sequencing primers: 5′ unknown
Terms and licenses: Academic/Nonprofit Terms; Industry Terms: Not Available to Industry
How to cite: pRVdGL-1Cre was a gift from Ian Wickersham (Addgene plasmid # 98038 ; http://n2t.net/addgene:98038 ; RRID:Addgene_98038)
