[The description below was written by a language model from this plasmid's Addgene catalogue record and pLannotate feature annotations shown in this document.]
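Description:
pRVdGL-1Cre is a cDNA genome plasmid for a second-generation, double-deletion-mutant rabies viral vector, built on the cSPBN (pSAD) backbone derived from the SAD B19 strain. It is propagated in E. coli as a high-copy plasmid using a ColE1/pUC-type origin and ampicillin resistance (AmpR). Remnants of a pBluescript-style backbone are also annotated, including an f1 origin, a lac promoter/operator, lacZα fragments and a T3 promoter.

The payload is a shortened rabies antigenome transcription unit. A CMV enhancer/promoter, followed by a T7 promoter, drives synthesis of the viral RNA. A hammerhead ribozyme at the 5′ end and a hepatitis delta virus ribozyme at the 3′ end, followed by a T7 terminator, cleave the transcript to produce precise genome termini, as required for rescue of a negative-strand virus from DNA. Between the ribozymes the feature table shows a Cre recombinase coding sequence (recorded as the synthetic insert mCre) in the first genomic position, upstream of the rabies N, P and M genes. No glycoprotein (G) or polymerase (L) coding sequences are annotated, which fits the "dGL" name and the roughly 8.2 kb size of the plasmid. Small hits to an HIV-1 LTR fragment and a SET1 tag are probably annotation artefacts of short sequence similarity.

Because both G and L are absent, these functions would presumably have to be supplied in trans to rescue and propagate the virus. Without its own polymerase, the resulting vector would be expected to express its genes only at low levels. Cre suits this situation, since small amounts of recombinase can permanently switch on loxP-dependent reporters or effectors. According to the associated publication title, the vector is intended for nontoxic retrograde targeting of projection neurons.
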