Features (pLannotate 1.2.2; 24 found; start..end, strand, type, name):
     25..53      -  misc_feature   MCS (fragment): pBluescript multiple cloning site
     59..438     +  enhancer       CMV enhancer: human cytomegalovirus immediate early enhancer
    439..642     +  promoter       CMV promoter: human cytomegalovirus (CMV) immediate early promoter
    638..671     +  LTR            5' LTR (truncated) (fragment): truncated 5' long terminal repeat (LTR) from HIV-1
    687..705     +  promoter       T7 promoter: promoter for bacteriophage T7 RNA polymerase
    731..756     +  misc_RNA       sTRSV HHRz (fragment): hammerhead ribozyme from the tobacco ringspot virus satellite RNA (Khvorova et al., 2003)
    887..1912    +  CDS            cre: RECR_BPP1 - Experimental evidence at protein level: Swiss-Prot protein existence level 1. Catalyzes site-specific recombination between two 34-base- pair LOXP sites. Its role is to maintain the phage genome as a monomeric unit-copy plasmid in the lysogenic state. From Escherichia phage P1 (Bacteriophage P1).
   2015..3364    +  CDS            N: NCAP_RABVS - Experimental evidence at protein level: Swiss-Prot protein existence level 1. Encapsidates the genome in a ratio of one protein N per nine ribonucleotides, protecting it from nucleases. If expressed without protein P it binds non-specifically RNA and therefore can bind it's own mRNA. Interaction with protein P abolishes any non-specific RNA binding, and prevents phosphorylation. The soluble N-P complex encapsidates specifically the genomic RNA, with protein N protecting the genome like a pearl necklace. The encapsidated genomic RNA is termed the nucleocapsid (NC) and serves as tem
   3458..4348    +  CDS            P: PHOSP_RABVS - Experimental evidence at protein level: Swiss-Prot protein existence level 1. Non catalytic polymerase cofactor and regulatory protein that plays a role in viral transcription and replication. Stabilizes the RNA polymerase L to the N-RNA template and binds the soluble protein N, preventing it from encapsidating non-genomic RNA. Also inhibits host IFN-alpha and IFN-beta signaling by binding and retaining phosphorylated STAT1 in the cytoplasm or by inhibiting the DNA binding of STAT1 in the nucleus. Might be involved, through interaction with host dynein, in intracellular microtubu
   4440..5045    +  CDS            M: MATRX_RABVS - Experimental evidence at protein level: Swiss-Prot protein existence level 1. Plays a major role in assembly, budding and uncoating of virion after membrane fusion (PubMed:33208464). Completely covers the ribonucleoprotein coil and keep it in condensed bullet-shaped form. Inhibits viral transcription and stimulates replication. Plays a major role in early induction of TRAIL-mediated apoptosis in infected neurons (PubMed:12771432, PubMed:9847327). From Rabies virus (strain SAD B19) (RABV).
   5177..5269    +  ncRNA          HDV ribozyme: Accession: RF00094 - Hepatitis delta virus ribozyme
   5276..5325    +  CDS            SET1 (fragment): solubility-enhancement tag derived from T7 phage gene 10B
   5333..5380    +  terminator     T7 terminator: transcription terminator for bacteriophage T7 RNA polymerase
   5402..5443    -  misc_feature   MCS (fragment): pBluescript multiple cloning site
   5456..5474    -  promoter       T3 promoter: promoter for bacteriophage T3 RNA polymerase
   5519..5535    -  protein_bind   lac operator: The lac repressor binds to the lac operator to inhibit transcription in E. coli. This inhibition can be relieved by adding lactose or isopropyl-β-D-thiogalactopyranoside (IPTG). lac repressor encoded by lacI
   5543..5573    -  promoter       lac promoter: promoter for the E. coli lac operon
   5588..5609    -  protein_bind   CAP binding site: CAP binding activates transcription in the presence of cAMP. E. coli catabolite activator protein
   5622..5714    -  CDS            lacI (fragment): lac repressor; lacI; The lac repressor binds to the lac operator to inhibit transcription in E. coli. This inhibition can be relieved by adding lactose or isopropyl-β-D-thiogalactopyranoside (IPTG).
   5897..6485    -  rep_origin     ori: high-copy-number ColE1/pMB1/pBR322/pUC origin of replication
   6656..7516    -  CDS            AmpR: β-lactamase; bla; confers resistance to ampicillin, carbenicillin, and related antibiotics
   7517..7621    -  promoter       AmpR promoter: bla
   7648..8006    +  rep_origin     f1 ori (sequence partly withheld): f1 bacteriophage origin of replication; arrow indicates direction of (+) strand synthesis
   8108..19      -  CDS            lacZα (fragment) (across the origin): LacZα fragment of β-galactosidase; lacZ fragment
>Addgene plasmid #98038 | pRVdGL-1Cre | addgene full sequence | sequence record 193884 | Addgene NGS Result
GTAAAACGACGGCCAGTGAGCGCGCGATAAGCTTGATATCGAATTCCTGCAGCGCGTTGACATTGATTAT
TGACTAGTTATTAATAGTAATCAATTACGGGGTCATTAGTTCATAGCCCATATATGGAGTTCCGCGTTAC
ATAACTTACGGTAAATGGCCCGCCTGGCTGACCGCCCAACGACCCCCGCCCATTGACGTCAATAATGACG
TATGTTCCCATAGTAACGCCAATAGGGACTTTCCATTGACGTCAATGGGTGGAGTATTTACGGTAAACTG
CCCACTTGGCAGTACATCAAGTGTATCATATGCCAAGTACGCCCCCTATTGACGTCAATGACGGTAAATG
GCCCGCCTGGCATTATGCCCAGTACATGACCTTATGGGACTTTCCTACTTGGCAGTACATCTACGTATTA
GTCATCGCTATTACCATGGTGATGCGGTTTTGGCAGTACATCAATGGGCGTGGATAGCGGTTTGACTCAC
GGGGATTTCCAAGTCTCCACCCCATTGACGTCAATGGGAGTTTGTTTTGGCACCAAAATCAACGGGACTT
TCCAAAATGTCGTAACAACTCCGCCCCATTGACGCAAATGGGCGGTAGGCGTGTACGGTGGGAGGTCTAT
ATAAGCAGAGCTCTCTGGCTAACTAGAGAACCCACTGCTTACTGGCTTATCGAAATTAATACGACTCACT
ATAGGGAGACCCAAGCTGGCTAGATTAAGCGTCTGATGAGTCCGTGAGGACGAAACCCGGCGTACCGGGT
CACGCTTAACAACCAGATCAAAGAAAAAACAGACATTGTCAATTGCAAAGCAAAAATGTAACACCCCTAC
ACCGGTGAAAGCCGCCACCATGGTGCCCAAGAAGAAGAGGAAGGTGAGCAACCTGCTGACCGTGCACCAG
AACCTGCCCGCCCTGCCCGTGGACGCCACCAGCGACGAGGTGCGCAAGAACCTGATGGACATGTTCCGCG
ACCGCCAGGCCTTCAGCGAGCACACCTGGAAGATGCTGCTGAGCGTGTGCCGCAGCTGGGCCGCCTGGTG
CAAGCTGAACAACCGCAAGTGGTTCCCCGCCGAGCCCGAGGACGTGCGCGACTACCTGCTGTACCTGCAG
GCCCGCGGCCTGGCCGTGAAGACCATCCAGCAGCACCTGGGCCAGCTGAACATGCTGCACCGCCGCAGCG
GCCTGCCCCGCCCCAGCGACAGCAACGCCGTGAGCCTGGTGATGCGCCGCATCCGCAAGGAGAACGTGGA
CGCCGGCGAGCGCGCCAAGCAGGCCCTGGCCTTCGAGCGCACCGACTTCGACCAGGTGCGCAGCCTGATG
GAGAACAGCGACCGCTGCCAGGACATCCGCAACCTGGCCTTCCTGGGCATCGCCTACAACACCCTGCTGC
GCATCGCCGAGATCGCCCGCATCCGCGTGAAGGACATCAGCCGCACCGACGGCGGCCGCATGCTGATCCA
CATCGGCCGCACCAAGACCCTGGTGAGCACCGCCGGCGTGGAGAAGGCCCTGAGCCTGGGCGTGACCAAG
CTGGTGGAGCGCTGGATCAGCGTGAGCGGCGTGGCCGACGACCCCAACAACTACCTGTTCTGCCGCGTGC
GCAAGAACGGCGTGGCCGCCCCCAGCGCCACCAGCCAGCTGAGCACCCGGGCCCTGGAGGGCATCTTCGA
GGCCACCCACCGCCTGATCTACGGCGCCAAGGACGACAGCGGCCAGCGCTACCTGGCCTGGAGCGGCCAC
AGCGCCCGCGTGGGCGCCGCCCGCGACATGGCCCGCGCCGGCGTGAGCATCCCCGAGATCATGCAGGCCG
GCGGCTGGACCAACGTGAACATCGTGATGAACTACATCCGCAACCTGGACAGCGAGACCGGCGCCATGGT
GCGCCTGCTGGAGGACGGCGACTGATGACCTAGGGAAGTTGAATAACAAAATGCCGGAAATCTACGGATT
GTGTATATCCATCATGAAAAAAACTAACACCCCTCCTTTCGAACCATCCCAAACATGGATGCCGACAAGA
TTGTATTCAAAGTCAATAATCAGGTGGTCTCTTTGAAGCCTGAGATTATCGTGGATCAATATGAGTACAA
GTACCCTGCCATCAAAGATTTGAAAAAGCCCTGTATAACTCTAGGAAAGGCTCCCGATTTAAATAAAGCA
TACAAGTCAGTTTTGTCAGGCATGAGCGCCGCCAAACTTAATCCTGACGATGTATGTTCCTATTTGGCAG
CGGCAATGCAGTTTTTTGAGGGGACATGTCCGGAAGACTGGACCAGCTATGGAATTGTGATTGCACGAAA
AGGAGATAAGATCACCCCAGGTTCTCTGGTGGAGATAAAACGTACTGATGTAGAAGGGAATTGGGCTCTG
ACAGGAGGCATGGAACTGACAAGAGACCCCACTGTCCCTGAGCATGCGTCCTTAGTCGGTCTTCTCTTGA
GTCTGTATAGGTTGAGCAAAATATCCGGGCAAAACACTGGTAACTATAAGACAAACATTGCAGACAGGAT
AGAGCAGATTTTTGAGACAGCCCCTTTTGTTAAAATCGTGGAACACCATACTCTAATGACAACTCACAAA
ATGTGTGCTAATTGGAGTACTATACCAAACTTCAGATTTTTGGCCGGAACCTATGACATGTTTTTCTCCC
GGATTGAGCATCTATATTCAGCAATCAGAGTGGGCACAGTTGTCACTGCTTATGAAGACTGTTCAGGACT
GGTATCATTTACTGGGTTCATAAAACAAATCAATCTCACCGCTAGAGAGGCAATACTATATTTCTTCCAC
AAGAACTTTGAGGAAGAGATAAGAAGAATGTTTGAGCCAGGGCAGGAGACAGCTGTTCCTCACTCTTATT
TCATCCACTTCCGTTCACTAGGCTTGAGTGGGAAATCTCCTTATTCATCAAATGCTGTTGGTCACGTGTT
CAATCTCATTCACTTTGTAGGATGCTATATGGGTCAAGTCAGATCCCTAAATGCAACGGTTATTGCTGCA
TGTGCTCCTCATGAAATGTCTGTTCTAGGGGGCTATCTGGGAGAGGAATTCTTCGGGAAAGGGACATTTG
AAAGAAGATTCTTCAGAGATGAGAAAGAACTTCAAGAATACGAGGCGGCTGAACTGACAAAGACTGACGT
AGCACTGGCAGATGATGGAACTGTCAACTCTGACGACGAGGACTACTTTTCAGGTGAAACCAGAAGTCCG
GAGGCTGTTTATACTCGAATCATGATGAATGGAGGTCGACTAAAGAGATCTCACATACGGAGATATGTCT
CAGTCAGTTCCAATCATCAAGCCCGTCCAAACTCATTCGCCGAGTTTCTAAACAAGACATATTCGAGTGA
CTCATAAGAAGTTGAATAACAAAATGCCGGAAATCTACGGATTGTGTATATCCATCATGAAAAAAACTAA
CACCCCTCCTTTCGAACCATCCCAAACATGAGCAAGATCTTTGTCAATCCTAGTGCTATTAGAGCCGGTC
TGGCCGATCTTGAGATGGCTGAAGAAACTGTTGATCTGATCAATAGAAATATCGAAGACAATCAGGCTCA
TCTCCAAGGGGAACCCATAGAGGTGGACAATCTCCCTGAGGATATGGGGCGACTTCACCTGGATGATGGA
AAATCGCCCAACCATGGTGAGATAGCCAAGGTGGGAGAAGGCAAGTATCGAGAGGACTTTCAGATGGATG
AAGGAGAGGATCCTAGCTTCCTGTTCCAGTCATACCTGGAAAATGTTGGAGTCCAAATAGTCAGACAAAT
GAGGTCAGGAGAGAGATTTCTCAAGATATGGTCACAGACCGTAGAAGAGATTATATCCTATGTCGCGGTC
AACTTTCCCAACCCTCCAGGAAAGTCTTCAGAGGATAAATCAACCCAGACTACTGGCCGAGAGCTCAAGA
AGGAGACAACACCCACTCCTTCTCAGAGAGAAAGCCAATCATCGAAAGCCAGGATGGCGGCTCAAATTGC
TTCTGGCCCTCCAGCCCTTGAATGGTCGGCTACCAATGAAGAGGATGATCTATCAGTGGAGGCTGAGATC
GCTCACCAGATTGCAGAAAGTTTCTCCAAAAAATATAAGTTTCCCTCTCGATCCTCAGGGATACTCTTGT
ATAATTTTGAGCAATTGAAAATGAACCTTGATGATATAGTTAAAGAGGCAAAAAATGTACCAGGTGTGAC
CCGTTTAGCCCATGACGGGTCCAAACTCCCCCTAAGATGTGTACTGGGATGGGTCGCTTTGGCCAACTCT
AAGAAATTCCAGTTGTTAGTCGAATCCGACAAGCTGAGTAAAATCATGCAAGATGACTTGAATCGCTATA
CATCTTGCTAACCGAACCTCTCCCCTCAGTCCCTCTAGACAATAAAATCCGAGATGTCCCAAAGTCAACA
TGAAAAAAACAGGCAACACCACTGATAAAATGAACCTCCTACGTAAGATAGTGAAAAACCGCAGGGACGA
GGACACTCAAAAATCCTCTCCCGCGTCAGCCCCTCTGGATGACGATGACTTGTGGCTTCCACCCCCTGAA
TACGTCCCGCTGAAAGAACTTACAGGCAAGAAGAACATGAGGAACTTTTGTATCAACGGAAGGGTTAAAG
TGTGTAGCCCGAATGGTTACTCGTTCAGGATCCTGCGGCACATTCTGAAATCATTCGACGAGATATATTC
TGGGAATCATAGGATGATCGGGTTAGTCAAAGTGGTTATTGGACTGGCTTTGTCAGGATCTCCAGTCCCT
GAGGGCCTGAACTGGGTATACAAATTGAGGAGAACCTTTATCTTCCAGTGGGCTGATTCCAGGGGCCCTC
TTGAAGGGGAGGAGTTGGAATACTCTCAGGAGATCACTTGGGATGATGATACTGAGTTCGTCGGATTGCA
AATAAGAGTGATTGCAAAACAGTGTCATATCCAGGGCAGAGTCTGGTGTATCAACATGAACCCGAGAGCA
TGTCAACTATGGTCTGACATGTCTCTTCAGACACAAAGGTCCGAAGAGGACAAAGATTCCTCTCTGCTTC
TAGAATAAACCGGATACTCCTGGAAGCCTGCCCATGCTAAGACTCTTGTGTGATGTATCTTGAAAAAAAC
AAGATCCTAAATCTGAACCTTTGGTTGTTTGATTGTTTTTCTCATTTTTGTTGTTTATTTGTTAAGCGTG
GGTCGGCATGGCATCTCCACCTCCTCGCGGTCCGACCTGGGCATCCGAAGGAGGACGCACGTCCACTCGG
ATGGCTAAGGGAGGGCGGGGATCCGGCTGCTAACAAAGCCCGAAAGGAAGCTGAGTTGGCTGCTGCCACC
GCTGAGCAATAACTAGCATAACCCCTTGGGGCCTCTAAACGGGTCTTGAGGGGTTTTTTGCTGAAAGGAG
GAACTATATCCGGATCCACTAGTTCTAGAGCGGCCGCCACCGCGGTGGAGCTCCAGCTTTTGTTCCCTTT
AGTGAGGGTTAATTGCGCGCTTGGCGTAATCATGGTCATAGCTGTTTCCTGTGTGAAATTGTTATCCGCT
CACAATTCCACACAACATACGAGCCGGAAGCATAAAGTGTAAAGCCTGGGGTGCCTAATGAGTGAGCTAA
CTCACATTAATTGCGTTGCGCTCACTGCCCGCTTTCCAGTCGGGAAACCTGTCGTGCCAGCTGCATTAAT
GAATCGGCCAACGCGCGGGGAGAGGCGGTTTGCGTATTGGGCGCTCTTCCGCTTCCTCGCTCACTGACTC
GCTGCGCTCGGTCGTTCGGCTGCGGCGAGCGGTATCAGCTCACTCAAAGGCGGTAATACGGTTATCCACA
GAATCAGGGGATAACGCAGGAAAGAACATGTGAGCAAAAGGCCAGCAAAAGGCCAGGAACCGTAAAAAGG
CCGCGTTGCTGGCGTTTTTCCATAGGCTCCGCCCCCCTGACGAGCATCACAAAAATCGACGCTCAAGTCA
GAGGTGGCGAAACCCGACAGGACTATAAAGATACCAGGCGTTTCCCCCTGGAAGCTCCCTCGTGCGCTCT
CCTGTTCCGACCCTGCCGCTTACCGGATACCTGTCCGCCTTTCTCCCTTCGGGAAGCGTGGCGCTTTCTC
ATAGCTCACGCTGTAGGTATCTCAGTTCGGTGTAGGTCGTTCGCTCCAAGCTGGGCTGTGTGCACGAACC
CCCCGTTCAGCCCGACCGCTGCGCCTTATCCGGTAACTATCGTCTTGAGTCCAACCCGGTAAGACACGAC
TTATCGCCACTGGCAGCAGCCACTGGTAACAGGATTAGCAGAGCGAGGTATGTAGGCGGTGCTACAGAGT
TCTTGAAGTGGTGGCCTAACTACGGCTACACTAGAAGAACAGTATTTGGTATCTGCGCTCTGCTGAAGCC
AGTTACCTTCGGAAAAAGAGTTGGTAGCTCTTGATCCGGCAAACAAACCACCGCTGGTAGCGGTGGTTTT
TTTGTTTGCAAGCAGCAGATTACGCGCAGAAAAAAAGGATCTCAAGAAGATCCTTTGATCTTTTCTACGG
GGTCTGACGCTCAGTGGAACGAAAACTCACGTTAAGGGATTTTGGTCATGAGATTATCAAAAAGGATCTT
CACCTAGATCCTTTTAAATTAAAAATGAAGTTTTAAATCAATCTAAAGTATATATGAGTAAACTTGGTCT
GACAGTTACCAATGCTTAATCAGTGAGGCACCTATCTCAGCGATCTGTCTATTTCGTTCATCCATAGTTG
CCTGACTCCCCGTCGTGTAGATAACTACGATACGGGAGGGCTTACCATCTGGCCCCAGTGCTGCAATGAT
ACCGCGAGACCCACCCTTGGAGGCTCCAGATTTATCAGCAATAAACCAGCCAGCCGGAAGGGCCGAGCGC
AGAAGTGGTCCTGCAACTTTATCCGCCTCCATCCAGTCTATTAATTGTTGCCGGGAAGCTAGAGTAAGTA
GTTCGCCAGTTAATAGTTTGCGCAACGTTGTTGCCATTGCTACAGGCATCGTGGTGTCACGCTCGTCGTT
TGGTATGGCTTCATTCAGCTCCGGTTCCCAACGATCAAGGCGAGTTACATGATCCCCCATGTTGTGCAAA
AAAGCGGTTAGCTCCTTCGGTCCTCCGATCGTTGTCAGAAGTAAGTTGGCCGCAGTGTTATCACTCATGG
TTATGGCAGCACTGCATAATTCTCTTACTGTCATGCCATCCGTAAGATGCTTTTCTGTGACTGGTGAGTA
CTCAACCAAGTCATTCTGAGAATAGTGTATGCGGCGACCGAGTTGCTCTTGCCCGGCGTCAATACGGGAT
AATACCGCGCCACATAGCAGAACTTTAAAAGTGCTCATCATTGGAAAACGTTCTTCGGGGCGAAAACTCT
CAAGGATCTTACCGCTGTTGAGATCCAGTTCGATGTAACCCACTCGTGCACCCAACTGATCTTCAGCATC
TTTTACTTTCACCAGCGTTTCTGGGTGAGCAAAAACAGGAAGGCAAAATGCCGCAAAAAAGGGAATAAGG
GCGACACGGAAATGTTGAATACTCATACTCTTCCTTTTTCAATATTATTGAAGCATTTATCAGGGTTATT
GTCTCATGAGCGGATACATATTTGAATGTATTTAGAAAAATAAACAAATAGGGGTTCCGCGCACATTTCC
CCGAAAAGTGCCACCTG
[124 nt withheld, positions 7648-7771]
C
[91 nt withheld, positions 7773-7863]
A
[49 nt withheld, positions 7865-7913]
CCTTTGACGTTGGAGTCCACGTTCTTT
[37 nt withheld, positions 7941-7977]
ACCCTATCTCGGTCTATTCTTTTGATTTATAAGGGATTTTGCCGATTTCGGCCTATTGGTTAAAAAAATG
AGCTGATTTAACAAAAATTTAACGCGAATTTTAACAAAATATTAACGCTTACAATTTCCATTCGCCATTC
AGGCTGCGCAACTGTTGGGAAGGGCGATCGGTGCGGGCCTCTTCGCTATTACGCCAGCTGGCGAAAGGGG
GATGTGCTGCAAGGCGATTAAGTTGGGTAACGCCAGGGTTTTCCCAGTCACGACGTT
